>Addgene plasmid #90042 | LLhT-pHG165a | addgene full sequence | sequence record 178174 | Addgene NGS Result
AAAGATCAAAGGATCTTCTTGAGATCCTTTTTTTCTGCGCGTAATCTGCTGCTTGCAAACAAAAAAACCA
CCGCTACCAGCGGTGGTTTGTTTGCCGGATCAAGAGCTACCAACTCTTTTTCCGAAGGTAACTGGCTTCA
GCAGAGCGCAGATACCAAATACTGTCCTTCTAGTGTAGCCGTAGTTAGGCCACCACTTCAAGAACTCTGT
AGCACCGCCTACATACCTCGCTCTGCTAATCCTGTTACCAGTGGCTGCTGCCAGTGGCGATAAGTCGTGT
CTTACCGGGTTGGACTCAAGACGATAGTTACCGGATAAGGCGCAGCGGTCGGGCTGAACGGGGGGTTCGT
GCACACAGCCCAGCTTGGAGCGAACGACCTACACCGAACTGAGATACCTACAGCGTGAGCTATGAGAAAG
CGCCACGCTTCCCGAAGGGAGAAAGGCGGACAGGTATCCGGTAAGCGGCAGGGTCGGAACAGGAGAGCGC
ACGAGGGAGCTTCCAGGGGGAAACGCCTGGTATCTTTATAGTCCTGTCGGGTTTCGCCACCTCTGACTTG
AGCGTCGATTTTTGTGATGCTCGTCAGGGGGGCGGAGCCTATGGAAAAACGCCAGCAACGCGGCCTTTTT
ACGGTTCCTGGCCTTTTGCTGGCCTTTTGCTCACATGTTCTTTCCTGCGTTATCCCCTGATTCTGTGGAT
AACCGTATTACCGCCTTTGAGTGAGCTGATACCGCTCGCCGCAGCCGAACGACCGAGCGCAGCGAGTCAG
TGAGCGAGGAAGCGGAAGAGCGCCTGATGCGGTATTTTCTCCTTACGCATCTGTGCGGTATTTCACACCG
CATATGGTGCACTCTCAGTACAATCTGCTCTGATGCCGCATAGTTAAGCCAGTATACACTCCGCTATCGC
TACGTGACTGGGTCATGGCTGCGCCCCGACACCCGCCAACACCCGCTGACGCGCCCTGACGGGCTTGTCT
GCTCCCGGCATCCGCTTACAGACAAGCTGTGACCGTCTCCGGGAGCTGCATGTGTCAGAGGTTTTCACCG
TCATCACCGAAACGCGCGAGGCAGCTGCGGTAAAGCTCATCAGCGTGGTCGTGAAGCGATTCACAGATGT
CTGCCTGTTCATCCGCGTCCAGCTCGTTGAGTTTCTCCAGAAGCGTTAATGTCTGGCTTCTGATAAAGCG
GGCCATGTTAAGGGCGGTTTTTTCCTGTTTGGTCACTGATGCCTCCGTGTAAGGGGGATTTCTGTTCATG
GGGGTAATGATACCGATGAAACGAGAGAGGATGCTCACGATACGGGTTACTGATGATGAACATGCCCGGT
TACTGGAACGTTGTGAGGGTAAACAACTGGCGGTATGGATGCGGCGGGACCAGAGAAAAATCACTCAGGG
TCAATGCCAGCGCTTCGTTAATACAGATGTAGGTGTTCCACAGGGTAGCCAGCAGCATCCTGCGATGCAG
ATCCGGAACATAATGGTGCAGGGCGCTGACTTCCGCGTTTCCAGACTTTACGAAACACGGAAACCGAAGA
CCATTCATGTTGTTGCTCAGGTCGCAGACGTTTTGCAGCAGCAGTCGCTTCACGTTCGCTCGCGTATCGG
TGATTCATTCTGCTAACCAGTAAGGCAACCCCGCCAGCCTAGCCGGGTCCTCAACGACAGGAGCACGATC
ATGCGCACCCGTGGCCAGGACCCAACGCTGCCCGCCGTTAACGGCCAATACGCAAACCGCCTCTCCCCGC
GCGTTGGCCGATTCATTAATGCAGCTGGCACGACAGGTTTCCCGACTGGAAAGCGGGCAGTGAGCGCAAC
GCAATTAATGTGAGTTAGCTCACTCATTAGGCACCCCAGGCTTTACACTTTATGCTTCCGGCTCGTATGT
TGTGTGGCGTGGTACTCATAACAATTTGTGTGGCGTGGTACTCATAACAATTTCACACAGGAAACAGCTA
TGACCATGATTACGAATTCCGACACCATCGAATGGTGCAAAACCTTTCGCGGTATGGCATGATAGCGCCC
GGAAGAGAGTCAATTCAGGGTGGTGAATGTGAAACCAGTAACGTTATACGATGTCGCAGAGTATGCCGGT
GTCTCTTATCAGACCGTTTCCCGCGTGGTGAACCAGGCCAGCCACGTTTCTGCGAAAACGCGGGAAAAAG
TGGAAGCGGCGATGGCGGAGCTCAATTACATTCCCAACCGCGTGGCACAACAACTGGCGGGCAAACAGAG
CAAAGTGGTCGCCATCATTGTTACCCGTCTGGATTCGTTGTCAGAAAATCTCGCCGTTCAAACCATGCTG
CCAGCGTTCTATGAACAAGGTTACGACCCAATCATGATGGAAAGTCAGTTTTCCCCGCAATTAGTTGCCG
AACATTTGGGAGTGCTGAAACGGCGTAATATCGACGGCGTAGTGCTGTTCGGTTTTACTGGCATAACAGA
AGAAATGTTAGCCCACTGGCAGTCATCGCTGGTTCTGCTGGCGCGTGACGCAAAAGGCTTTGCTTCGGTC
TGTTATGACGACGAAGGGGCAATCAAAATCCTGATGCAACGGCTGTATGACCAGGGGCATCGTAATATCA
GTTATCTCGGCGTGCCGCACAGTGACGTGACAACCGGTAAGCGACGTCACGAAGCCTACCTGGCGTTCTG
CAAAGCGCATAAACTGCATCCCGTTGCCGCCCTGCCAGGGCTTGCTATGAAGCAAGGCTATGAGAACGTT
GCAAAAGTGATTACGCCTGAAACTACCGCCTTACTGTGCGCAACCGACACGCTGGCACTTGGCGCAAGTA
AATACCTGCAAGAGCAACGCATCGACACCTTGCAACTGGCGAGCGTCGGTAATACGCCGTTAATGAAATT
CCTCCATCCGGAGATCGTAACCGTAGATCCCGGTTACGCCGAAGCTGGACGCCAGGCGGCTTGCCAGTTG
ATCGCGCAGGTAACCGGGCGCAGCGAACCGCAACAAATCATCATCCCCGCCACCCTGTCCTGATGACCTG
AGGCCGATACTGTCGTCGTCCCCTCAAACTGGCAGATGCACGGTTACGATGCGCCCATCTACACCAACGT
GACCTATCCCATTAGGTCAATCCGCCGTTTGTTCCCACGGAGAATCCGACGGGTTGTTACTCGCTCACAT
TTAATGTTGATGAAAGCTGGCTACAGGAAGGCCAGACGCGAATTATTTTTGATGGCGTTGGAATTCCCGG
GGATCCGTCGACCTGCAGCCAAGCTTGGCACTGGCCGTCGTTTTACAACGTCGTGACTGGGAAAACCCTG
GCGTTACCCAACTTAATCGCCTTGCAGCACATCCCCCTTTCGCCAGCTGGCGTAATAGCGAAGAGGCCCG
CACCGATCGCCCTTCCCAACAGTTGCGCAGCCTGAATGGCGAATGCCGTTAACGGATTCTTGAAGACGAA
AGGGCCTCGTGATACGCCTATTTTTATAGGTTAATGTCATGATAATAATGGTTTCTTAGACGTCAGGTGG
CACTTTTCGGGGAAATGTGCGCGGAACCCCTATTTGTTTATTTTTCTAAATACATTCAAATATGTATCCG
CTCATGAGACAATAACCCTGATAAATGCTTCAATAATATTGAAAAAGGAAGAGTATGAGTATTCAACATT
TCCGTGTCGCCCTTATTCCCTTTTTTGCGGCATTTTGCCTTCCTGTTTTTGCTCACCCAGAAACGCTGGT
GAAAGTAAAAGATGCTGAAGATCAGTTGGGTGCACGAGTGGGTTACATCGAACTGGATCTCAACAGCGGT
AAGATCCTTGAGAGTTTTCGCCCCGAAGAACGTTTTCCAATGATGAGCACTTTTAAAGTTCTGCTATGTG
GCGCGGTATTATCCCGTATTGACGCCGGGCAAGAGCAACTCGGTCGCCGCATACACTATTCTCAGAATGA
CTTGGTTGAGTACTCACCAGTCACAGAAAAGCATCTTACGGATGGCATGACAGTAAGAGAATTATGCAGT
GCTGCCATAACCATGAGTGATAACACTGCGGCCAACTTACTTCTGACAACGATCGGAGGACCGAAGGAGC
TAACCGCTTTTTTGCACAACATGGGGGATCATGTAACTCGCCTTGATCGTTGGGAACCGGAGCTGAATGA
AGCCATACCAAACGACGAGCGTGACACCACGATGCCTGTAGCAATGGCAACAACGTTGCGCAAACTATTA
ACTGGCGAACTACTTACTCTAGCTTCCCGGCAACAATTAATAGACTGGATGGAGGCGGATAAAGTTGCAG
GACCACTTCTGCGCTCGGCCCTTCCGGCTGGCTGGTTTATTGCTGATAAATCTGGAGCCGGTGAGCGTGG
GTCTCGCGGTATCATTGCAGCACTGGGGCCAGATGGTAAGCCCTCCCGTATCGTAGTTATCTACACGACG
GGGAGTCAGGCAACTATGGATGAACGAAATAGACAGATCGCTGAGATAGGTGCCTCACTGATTAAGCATT
GGTAACTGTCAGACCAAGTTTACTCATATATACTTTAGATTGATTTAAAACTTCATTTTTAATTTAAAAG
GATCTAGGTGAAGATCCTTTTTGATAATCTCATGACCAAAATCCCTTAACGTGAGTTTTCGTTCCACTGA
GCGTCAGACCCCGTAGA
Features (pLannotate 1.2.2; 13 found; start..end, strand, type, name):
     19..607     +  rep_origin     ori: high-copy-number ColE1/pMB1/pBR322/pUC origin of replication
    793..933     -  misc_feature   bom: basis of mobility region from pBR322
   1035..1226    -  CDS            rop: Rop protein, which maintains plasmids at low copy number; rop
   1243..1623    +  CDS            YPB1_ECOLX: Protein predicted: Swiss-Prot protein existence level 4. From Escherichia coli.
   1725..1813    +  CDS            lacI (fragment): lac repressor; lacI; The lac repressor binds to the lac operator to inhibit transcription in E. coli. This inhibition can be relieved by adding lactose or isopropyl-β-D-thiogalactopyranoside (IPTG).
   1826..1847    +  protein_bind   CAP binding site: CAP binding activates transcription in the presence of cAMP. E. coli catabolite activator protein
   1862..1892    +  promoter       lac promoter: promoter for the E. coli lac operon
   1981..2058    +  promoter       lacIq promoter: lacI (mutant); In the lacIq allele, a single base change in the promoter boosts expression of the lacI gene about 10-fold.
   2071..3000    +  CDS            treR: TRER_ECOLI - Experimental evidence at protein level: Swiss-Prot protein existence level 1. Repressor of the treBC operon. It is able to bind trehalose- 6-phosphate and trehalose. From Escherichia coli (strain K12).
   3007..3209    +  CDS            lacZ (fragment): β-galactosidase; lacZ
   3249..3403    +  CDS            lacZα (fragment): LacZα fragment of β-galactosidase; lacZ fragment
   3520..3624    +  promoter       AmpR promoter: bla
   3625..4485    +  CDS            AmpR: β-lactamase; bla; confers resistance to ampicillin, carbenicillin, and related antibiotics
