[The description below was written by a language model from this plasmid's Addgene catalogue record and pLannotate feature annotations shown in this document.]
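Description:
LLhT-pHG165a is a bacterial expression plasmid for constitutive production of a synthetic chimeric transcription repressor in E. coli. It is built on pHG165a, a derivative of pHG165 in which the vector's own lacO1 operator has been disabled by mutation, presumably so that the plasmid does not offer a competing binding site for the repressor it encodes. The 4,637 nt sequence carries a ColE1/pMB1-type origin together with the pBR322 bom region and an intact rop gene. Rop keeps copy number down, which fits the catalogue listing as low copy. Selection is by ampicillin through the bla gene and its native promoter.

The insert, LLhT, joins the E. coli LacI DNA-binding domain and LacI linker region to the regulatory domain of the E. coli trehalose repressor TreR. The resulting protein should recognise lac operator DNA while responding to TreR effectors, which the annotation lists as trehalose-6-phosphate and trehalose. It is transcribed from the lacIq promoter, a mutant lacI promoter giving roughly tenfold higher constitutive expression. Translation begins at a GTG codon, an alternative start codon in E. coli. The automated feature table labels most of the open reading frame as treR and does not separately annotate the LacI-derived N-terminal portion. That portion presumably lies at the start of the reading frame just after the promoter.

Flanking the insert are remnants of the backbone's cloning region: a lacI fragment, a CAP binding site, the lac promoter, and fragments of lacZ/lacZα. According to the record, the plasmid belongs to a study of hybrid LacI/GalR family proteins that examined transcription repression.
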