Addgene plasmid #90042: LLhT-pHG165a
Purpose: Constitutive expression of a chimeric LacI:TreR transcription repressor
Depositing lab: Liskin Swint-Kruse. Depositing organization: University of Kansas Medical Center. Publication: Novel insights from hybrid LacI/GalR proteins: family-wide functional attributes and biologically significant variation in transcription repression. Meinhardt S, Manley MW Jr, Becker NA, Hessman JA, Maher LJ 3rd, Swint-Kruse L. Nucleic Acids Res. 2012 Nov;40(21):11139-54. doi: 10.1093/nar/gks806. Epub 2012 Sep 10. PubMed 22965134.
Backbone
  Vector backbone: pHG165a
  Backbone manufacturer: PMID: 3012611 with lacO1 binding site of pHG165 disabled by mutation
  Vector type: Bacterial Expression
Growth in bacteria
  Bacterial resistance: Ampicillin, 100 μg/mL
  Growth temperature: 37°C
  Growth strain: DH5alpha
  Copy number: Low Copy
Gene/Insert
  Gene/Insert name: LLhT
  Species: Synthetic
  Promoter: Iq
  Cloning method: Ligation Independent Cloning
Terms and licenses: Academic/Nonprofit Terms; Industry Terms: Not Available to Industry
Depositor comments: E. coli LacI DNA binding domain, LacI linker region, and E. coli TreR regulatory domain . The start codon of these genes is GTG, which is an alternative MET start codon in E. coli.
How to cite: LLhT-pHG165a was a gift from Liskin Swint-Kruse (Addgene plasmid # 90042 ; http://n2t.net/addgene:90042 ; RRID:Addgene_90042)
